>Addgene plasmid #182739 | pJC005.gent | addgene full sequence | sequence record 364136 | Addgene NGS Result
GAATTACTATCCCTTTTATCAAGAAGCGCACAAAAAGAAAAACGAAATGATACACCAATCAGTGCAAAAA
AAGATATAATGGGAGATAAGACGGTTCGTGTTCGTGCTGACTTGCACCATATCATAAAAATCGAAACAGC
AAAGAATGGCGGAAACGTAAAAGAAGTTATGGAAATAAGACTTAGAAGCAAACTTAAGAGTGTGTTGATA
GTGCAGTATCTTAAAATTTTGTATAATAGGAATTGAAGTTAAATTAGATGCTAAAAATTTGTAATTAAGA
AGGAGTGATTACATGTTACGCAGCAGCAACGATGTTACGCAGCAGGGCAGTCGCCCTAAAACAAAGTTAG
GTGGCTCAAGTATGGGCATCATTCGCACATGTAGGCTCGGCCCTGACCAAGTCAAATCCATGCGGGCTGC
TCTTGATCTTTTCGGTCGTGAGTTCGGAGACGTAGCCACCTACTCCCAACATCAGCCGGACTCCGATTAC
CTCGGGAACTTGCTCCGTAGTAAGACATTCATCGCGCTTGCTGCCTTCGACCAAGAAGCGGTTGTTGGCG
CTCTCGCGGCTTACGTTCTGCCCAAGTTTGAGCAGCCGCGTAGTGAGATCTATATCTATGATCTCGCAGT
CTCCGGCGAGCACCGGAGGCAGGGCATTGCCACCGCGCTCATCAATCTCCTCAAGCATGAGGCCAACGCG
CTTGGTGCTTATGTGATCTACGTGCAAGCAGATTACGGTGACGATCCCGCAGTGGCTCTCTATACAAAGT
TGGGCATACGGGAAGAAGTGATGCACTTTGATATCGACCCAAGTACCGCCACCTAATTCTATGAGTCGCT
TTTGTAAATTTGGAAAGTTACACGTTACTAAAGGGAATGTAGATAAATTATTAGGTATACTACTGACAGC
TTCCAAGGAGCTAAAGAGGTCCCTAGCGCTTAGAATCGCTTTAGGAAACACGATCCAGTCCAATAATCGT
CGATAAAAACTTTTGAAAAAGGTTGGTGAAATTACCTACTTTTGGAATAATCACAAATCACAAGTGATTA
ATCACAAATCACAAGTGATTAATCACTTGTTTATTAAGATATTAAAAGCTATAATTTAAATAAAGCGTGA
ATTTTATTACACAAAAAGAGGGGGGAGAAACTTGGAACTAGCATTTAGAGAAAGCTTAAAAAAGATGAGA
GGTACCAAATCAAAAGAAAAATTCTCCCAAGAATTAGAAATGAGTAGATCAAATTATTCACGAATAGAAT
CAGGAAAATCAGATCCAACCATAAAAACACCAGAACAAATTGCAAAGTTAACTAACTCAACGCTAGTAGT
GGATTTAATCCCAAATGAGCCAACAGAACCAGAACCAGAAACAGAATCAGAACAAGTAACATTGGATTTA
GAAATGGAAGAAGAAAAAAGCAATGACTTCGTGTGAATAATGCGCGAAATCGTTGCTTATTTTTTTTAAA
AGCGGTATACTAGATATAACGAAACAACGAACTGAATAGAAACGAAAAAAGAGCCATGACACATTTATAA
AATGTTTGACGACATTTTATAAATGCATAGCCCGATAAGATTGCCAAACCAACGCTTATCAGTTAGTCAG
ATGAACTCTTCCCTCGTAAGAAGTTATTTAATTAACTTTGTTTGAAGACGGTATATAACCGTACTATCAT
TATATAGGGAAATCAGAGAGTTTTCAAGTATCTAAGCTACTGAATTTAAGAATTGTTAAGCAATCAATCG
GAAATCGTTTGATTGCTTTTTTTGTATTCATTTATAGAAGGTGGAGTTTGTATGAATCATGATGAATGTA
AAACTTATATAAAAAATAGTTTATTGGAGATAAGAAAATTAGCAAATATCTATACACTAGAAACGTTTAA
GAAAGAGTTAGAAAAGAGAAATATCTACTTAGAAACAAAATCAGATAAGTATTTTTCTTCGGAGGGGGAA
GATTATATATATAAGTTAATAGAAAATAACAAAATAATTTATTCGATTAGTGGAAAAAAATTGACTTATA
AAGGAAAAAAATCTTTTTCAAAACATGCAATATTGAAACAGTTGAATGAAAAAGCAAACCAAGTTAATTA
AACAACCTATTTTATAGGATTTATAGGAAAGGAGAACAGCTGAATGAATATCCCTTTTGTTGTAGAAACT
GTGCTTCATGACGGCTTGTTAAAGTACAAATTTAAAAATAGTAAAATTCGCTCAATCACTACCAAGCCAG
GTAAAAGCAAAGGGGCTATTTTTGCGTATCGCTCAAAATCAAGCATGATTGGCGGTCGTGGTGTTGTTCT
GACTTCCGAGGAAGCGATTCAAGAAAATCAAGATACATTTACACATTGGACACCCAACGTTTATCGTTAT
GGAACGTATGCAGACGAAAACCGTTCATACACGAAAGGACATTCTGAAAACAATTTAAGACAAATCAATA
CCTTCTTTATTGATTTTGATATTCACACGGCAAAAGAAACTATTTCAGCAAGCGATATTTTAACAACCGC
TATTGATTTAGGTTTTATGCCTACTATGATTATCAAATCTGATAAAGGTTATCAAGCATATTTTGTTTTA
GAAACGCCAGTCTATGTGACTTCAAAATCAGAATTTAAATCTGTCAAAGCAGCCAAAATAATTTCGCAAA
ATATCCGAGAATATTTTGGAAAGTCTTTGCCAGTTGATCTAACGTGTAATCATTTTGGTATTGCTCGCAT
ACCAAGAACGGACAATGTAGAATTTTTTGATCCTAATTACCGTTATTCTTTCAAAGAATGGCAAGATTGG
TCTTTCAAACAAACAGATAATAAGGGCTTTACTCGTTCAAGTCTAACGGTTTTAAGCGGTACAGAAGGCA
AAAAACAAGTAGATGAACCCTGGTTTAATCTCTTATTGCACGAAACGAAATTTTCAGGAGAAAAGGGTTT
AATAGGGCGTAATAACGTCATGTTTACCCTCTCTTTAGCCTACTTTAGTTCAGGCTATTCAATCGAAACG
TGCGAATATAATATGTTTGAGTTTAATAATCGATTAGATCAACCCTTAGAAGAAAAAGAAGTAATCAAAA
TTGTTAGAAGTGCCTATTCAGAAAACTATCAAGGGGCTAATAGGGAATACATTACCATTCTTTGCAAAGC
TTGGGTATCAAGTGATTTAACCAGTAAAGATTTATTTGTCCGTCAAGGGTGGTTTAAATTCAAGAAAAAA
AGAAGCGAACGTCAACGTGTTCATTTGTCAGAATGGAAAGAAGATTTAATGGCTTATATTAGCGAAAAAT
CAGATGTATACAAGCCTTATTTAGTGACGACCAAAAAAGAGATTAGAGAAGTGCTAGGCATTCCTGAACG
GACATTAGATAAATTGCTGAAGGTACTGAAGGCGAATCAGGAAATTTTCTTTAAGATTAAACCAGGAAGA
AATGGTGGCATTCAACTTGCTAGTGTTAAATCATTGTTGCTATCGATCATTAAAGTAAAAAAAGAAGAAA
AAGAAAGCTATATAAAGGCGCTGACAAATTCTTTTGACTTAGAGCATACATTCATTCAAGAGACTTTAAA
CAAGCTAGCAGAACGCCCTAAAACGGACACACAACTCGATTTGTTTAGCTATGATACAGGCTGAAAATAA
AACCCGCACTATGCCATTACATTTATATCTATGATACGTGTTTGTTTTTTCTTTGCTGTTTAGCGAATGA
TTAGCAGAAATATACAGAGTAAGATTTTAATTAATTATTAGGGGGAGAAGGAGAGAGTAGCCCGAAAACT
TTTAGTTGGCTTGGACTGAACGAAGTGAGGGAAAGGCTACTAAAACGTCGAGGGGCAGTGAGAGCGAAGC
GAACACTTGATTTTTTAATTTTCTATCTTTTATAGGTCATTAGAGTATACTTATTTGTCCTATAAACTAT
TTAGCAGCATAATAGATTTATTGAATAGGTCATTTAAGTTGAGCATATTAGAGGAGGAAAATCTTGGAGA
AATATTTGAAGAACCCGATTACATGGATTGGATTAGTTCTTGTGGTTACGTGGTTTTTAACTAAAAGTAG
TGAATTTTTGATTTTTGGTGTGTGTGTCTTGTTGTCAGTATTTGCTAGTCAAAGTGATTAAATAGAATTC
TCATGTTTGACAGCTTATCATCGGAGCTCCGATGATAAGCTGTCAAACATGAGAATTCCCGGGGATCCTT
ACGAAATCATCCTGTGGAGCTTAGTAGGTTTAGCAAGATGGCAGCGCCTAAATGTAGAATGATAAAAGGA
TTAAGAGATTAATTTCCCTAAAAATGATAAAACAAGCGTTTTGAAAGCGCTTGTTTTTTTGGTTTGCAGT
CAGAGTAGAATAGAAGTATCAAAAAAAGCACCGACTCGGTGCCACTTTTTCAAGTTGATAACGGACTAGC
CTTATTTTAACTTGCTATGCTGTTAAGAATGGTTCCAACGCTCACTCAAAGGCGGTAATACGGTTATCCA
CAGAATCAGGGGATAACGCAGGAAAGAACATGTGAGCAAAAGGCCAGCAAAAGGCCAGGAACCGTAAAAA
GGCCGCGTTGCTGGCGTTTTTCCATAGGCTCCGCCCCCCTGACGAGCATCACAAAAATCGACGCTCAAGT
CAGAGGTGGCGAAACCCGACAGGACTATAAAGATACCAGGCGTTTCCCCCTGGAAGCTCCCTCGTGCGCT
CTCCTGTTCCGACCCTGCCGCTTACCGGATACCTGTCCGCCTTTCTCCCTTCGGGAAGCGTGGCGCTTTC
TCATAGCTCACGCTGTAGGTATCTCAGTTCGGTGTAGGTCGTTCGCTCCAAGCTGGGCTGTGTGCACGAA
CCCCCCGTTCAGCCCGACCGCTGCGCCTTATCCGGTAACTATCGTCTTGAGTCCAACCCGGTAAGACACG
ACTTATCGCCACTGGCAGCAGCCACTGGTAACAGGATTAGCAGAGCGAGGTATGTAGGCGGTGCTACAGA
GTTCTTGAAGTGGTGGCCTAACTACGGCTACACTAGAAGAACAGTATTTGGTATCTGCGCTCTGCTGAAG
CCAGTTACCTTCGGAAAAAGAGTTGGTAGCTCTTGATCCGGCAAACAAACCACCGCTGGTAGCGGTGGTT
TTTTTGTTTGCAAGCAGCAGATTACGCGCAGAAAAAAAGGATCTCAAGAAGATCCTTTGATCTTTTCTAC
GGGGTCTGACGCTCAGTGGAACGAAAACTCACGTTAAGGGATTTTGGTCATGAGATTATCAAAAAGGATC
TTCACCTAGATCCTTTTAAATTAAAAATGAAGTTTTAAATCAATCTAAAGTATATATGAGTAAAGATGTG
ATCCGTAGCGGTATGCGCTCCATCAAGAAGAGCGACTTCGCGGAGCTGGTGAAGTACATCACCGACGAGC
AAGGCAAGACCGATCGGGCCCCCTGCAGGATAAAAAAATTGTAGATAAATTTTATAAAATAGTTTTATCT
ACAATTTTTTTATCAGGAAACAGCTATGACCGCGGCCGCTGTATCCACATAAAAATAAGAAGCCTGCATT
TGCAGGCTTCTTATTTTTATGGTACCTTAAGACCCACTTTCACATTTAAGTTGTTTTTCTAATCCGCATA
TGATCAATTCAAGGCCGAATAAGAAGGCTGGCTCTGCACCTTGGTGATCAAATAATTCGATAGCTTGTCG
TAATAATGGCGGCATACTATCAGTAGTAGGTGTTTCCCTTTCTTCTTTAGCGACTTGATGCTCTTGATCT
TCCAATACGCAACCTAAAGTAAAATGCCCCACAGCGCTGAGTGCATATAATGCATTCTCTAGTGAAAAAC
CTTGTTGGCATAAAAAGGCTAATTGATTTTCGAGAGTTTCATACTGTTTTTCTGTAGGCCGTGTACCTAA
ATGTACTTTTGCTCCATCTCGGTGACTTAGTAAAGCACATCTAAAACTTTTAGCGTTATTACGTAAAAAA
TCTTGCCAGCTTTCCCCTTCTAAAGGGCAAAAGTGAGTATGGTGCCTATCTAACATCTCAATGGCTAAGG
CGTCGAGCAAAGCCCGCTTATTTTTTACATGCCAATACAATGTAGGCTGCTCTACACCTAGCTTCTGGGC
GAGTTTACGGGTTGTTAAACCTTCGATTCCGACCTCATTAAGCAGCTCTAATGCGCTGTTAATCACTTTA
CTTTTATCTAATCTAGACATCATTAATTCCTCCTTTTTGTTGACATTATATCATTGATAGAGTTATTTGT
CAAACTAGTTTTTTATTTCGATGCCCTGGACTTCATGAAAAACTAAAAAAAATATTGACACTCTATCATT
GATAGAGTATAATTAAAATAAGCTTGATCGTAGCGTTAACAGATCTGAGCTCCTGCAGTAAAGGAGGTTT
TTATGACACAGTTTGAAGGCTTCACCAATCTCTACCAGGTCAGCAAGACGCTACGTTTTGAGCTTATCCC
GCAGGGAAAAACCCTGAAACACATTCAGGAACAGGGGTTCATAGAGGAAGATAAGGCGCGTAACGACCAT
TATAAAGAACTGAAGCCTATAATCGACCGTATTTATAAAACGTACGCGGATCAGTGCCTGCAGCTGGTTC
AGCTGGATTGGGAGAATCTGTCCGCGGCTATTGATAGCTATCGCAAAGAGAAGACCGAGGAAACCCGTAA
CGCACTGATTGAAGAGCAGGCGACCTATCGGAATGCGATCCATGATTACTTCATCGGCCGCACCGACAAC
CTGACCGATGCAATTAACAAACGTCACGCAGAGATTTACAAAGGTCTGTTTAAAGCAGAGTTATTCAATG
GCAAGGTTCTGAAACAGCTGGGTACGGTCACCACCACCGAACACGAAAACGCACTGCTGAGGAGCTTTGA
TAAATTTACCACATATTTCAGCGGTTTCTATGAAAATCGTAAGAATGTATTTAGCGCCGAAGATATTTCC
ACCGCAATTCCTCATCGTATTGTGCAGGATAATTTTCCGAAGTTTAAAGAAAATTGTCATATTTTTACCC
GTCTGATCACCGCGGTACCGAGCCTGCGAGAGCATTTTGAAAACGTTAAGAAAGCCATTGGAATTTTTGT
CAGTACCAGCATTGAAGAAGTGTTTTCGTTCCCGTTCTATAACCAACTGCTGACCCAGACCCAGATTGAT
CTGTACAATCAGCTGCTGGGGGGCATAAGCCGCGAGGCAGGTACCGAAAAGATAAAGGGACTCAATGAGG
TGCTGAATCTGGCAATTCAGAAGAATGATGAAACGGCTCATATCATTGCTAGCCTGCCGCATCGTTTCAT
TCCCCTGTTTAAGCAAATCCTGAGCGATCGCAATACACTGAGCTTTATCCTCGAAGAGTTTAAATCGGAC
GAAGAAGTTATCCAGAGCTTTTGCAAATACAAAACCCTGCTGCGGAACGAAAATGTGCTGGAGACCGCTG
AAGCACTGTTTAATGAACTGAACTCGATCGACCTCACCCATATTTTTATATCCCACAAAAAACTGGAAAC
CATAAGCAGCGCTCTGTGTGACCATTGGGATACCCTGCGCAACGCCCTGTATGAACGGCGTATCAGCGAG
CTGACCGGGAAAATCACCAAATCCGCAAAGGAAAAAGTTCAGCGTAGTCTGAAACACGAGGACATCAACC
TGCAAGAAATTATTAGCGCAGCAGGTAAAGAGCTGAGCGAAGCATTCAAACAGAAAACCAGCGAAATCCT
GAGCCATGCCCATGCTGCACTGGATCAGCCGCTGCCGACCACCCTGAAAAAACAGGAGGAAAAGGAGATT
CTGAAAAGCCAACTGGACAGCCTGCTGGGCCTGTATCACCTGCTGGACTGGTTTGCAGTCGATGAGAGCA
ACGAGGTTGATCCTGAGTTCTCCGCTCGTCTGACCGGAATCAAGCTGGAGATGGAACCGAGTCTGTCGTT
TTACAATAAAGCGCGTAATTACGCGACCAAGAAACCGTATAGCGTGGAAAAATTCAAACTGAACTTTCAG
ATGCCGACCCTTGCAAGCGGATGGGACGTTAACAAAGAAAAAAACAATGGGGCAATTCTGTTTGTGAAAA
ATGGCCTCTATTATCTGGGTATCATGCCGAAACAGAAAGGGCGCTACAAAGCCCTGTCATTTGAGCCGAC
CGAGAAAACCTCAGAGGGTTTCGACAAGATGTACTACGATTATTTCCCGGATGCGGCAAAAATGATACCC
AAATGTAGCACCCAACTGAAGGCAGTTACAGCCCACTTTCAGACCCATACCACCCCGATCCTGCTGTCGA
ACAATTTTATAGAGCCGCTGGAAATTACCAAAGAGATTTATGATCTGAATAATCCGGAAAAGGAGCCCAA
GAAATTTCAGACGGCGTATGCAAAAAAGACCGGGGATCAGAAAGGTTATCGTGAAGCGCTGTGCAAATGG
ATTGACTTTACCCGTGACTTTCTGTCAAAATATACCAAAACGACGAGCATTGATCTGAGCAGCCTACGTC
CGAGCAGCCAATATAAGGATCTGGGCGAATATTACGCCGAACTGAATCCGCTGCTCTACCATATTTCCTT
CCAACGAATCGCTGAAAAAGAAATAATGGACGCCGTTGAAACCGGCAAACTGTATCTGTTTCAAATCTAC
AACAAAGATTTCGCCAAAGGCCATCACGGTAAGCCGAACCTGCATACCCTGTATTGGACCGGTCTGTTTA
GCCCGGAGAATCTGGCCAAAACCAGCATCAAGCTGAACGGACAGGCAGAACTGTTTTACCGCCCCAAAAG
CCGTATGAAAAGGATGGCACACCGCCTGGGCGAAAAAATGCTGAATAAGAAACTCAAAGATCAGAAAACG
CCGATACCGGATACCCTTTATCAGGAGCTGTATGATTATGTTAACCACCGGCTGAGCCATGACCTGAGCG
ACGAAGCGCGTGCACTGCTGCCGAACGTGATTACCAAGGAAGTCTCGCATGAAATTATTAAAGATCGGCG
CTTCACCAGTGATAAATTTTTCTTCCATGTACCGATCACCCTGAATTATCAAGCCGCAAATAGCCCTTCC
AAATTTAATCAACGCGTGAATGCGTACCTGAAAGAGCATCCGGAGACCCCAATTATTGGCATAGACCGAG
GAGAACGCAATCTCATTTATATCACCGTCATTGATAGCACCGGTAAGATCCTGGAACAGCGTAGCCTGAA
TACCATTCAGCAGTTTGACTACCAGAAAAAGCTGGACAACAGAGAAAAGGAACGTGTAGCCGCCCGGCAG
GCTTGGAGTGTGGTGGGTACTATCAAGGATCTGAAGCAGGGGTATCTCTCCCAAGTTATCCATGAAATTG
TCGATCTAATGATTCACTATCAAGCAGTAGTGGTACTGGAAAATCTGAATTTCGGTTTCAAAAGCAAACG
TACAGGGATCGCTGAAAAAGCCGTTTATCAGCAGTTCGAGAAAATGCTGATAGACAAGCTGAATTGCCTG
GTTCTGAAAGATTATCCGGCAGAGAAGGTGGGCGGTGTGCTGAACCCGTACCAGCTGACTGATCAATTTA
CGAGCTTTGCAAAAATGGGAACGCAGAGCGGTTTCCTGTTCTATGTTCCGGCGCCATATACCAGCAAGAT
AGACCCGCTGACAGGTTTCGTAGATCCGTTTGTCTGGAAAACCATTAAAAATCATGAAAGTCGCAAACAT
TTTCTGGAGGGCTTTGATTTTCTGCACTATGACGTGAAAACCGGCGACTTCATTCTGCATTTTAAAATGA
ACCGTAATCTGTCCTTTCAGCGCGGCCTGCCTGGCTTTATGCCGGCGTGGGACATTGTTTTTGAAAAGAA
TGAGACACAGTTTGATGCCAAAGGTACCCCCTTTATTGCGGGGAAACGCATTGTGCCCGTTATAGAAAAT
CACCGCTTCACCGGACGGTATAGGGACTTGTACCCGGCAAATGAATTGATAGCGCTGCTGGAGGAGAAAG
GTATTGTCTTTCGGGATGGATCAAACATCCTGCCGAAGCTGCTGGAGAACGATGACAGCCACGCAATAGA
CACCATGGTAGCGCTGATCCGAAGCGTGCTGCAGATGCGTAACAGTAATGCGGCTACGGGGGAAGACTAC
ATTAATAGCCCGGTCCGTGATCTGAACGGCGTTTGTTTCGATAGCAGATTTCAAAATCCGGAGTGGCCGA
TGGATGCCGATGCCAATGGAGCTTACCATATCGCTCTCAAAGGTCAGCTCCTACTGAACCATTTGAAAGA
ATCAAAAGATCTGAAACTGCAGAACGGCATCTCGAATCAGGACTGGCTGGCCTACATTCAAGAACTGAGA
AACTAATATGACCATGATTACGAATTCGAGCTCGGTACCCGGGGATCCTATAAGTTTTAATAAAACTTTA
AATAGAAAAAGGCTTCTCTCATGAGAAGTCTTTTTTATTTAAAATAAATATAAAATAAAATAGAGGCTAT
AAATAGCCTCTATTTTATGTGAGAAATCCCTAAATAAAAAGATGCCAGTGTGCTGGAATTCGTCATCGCA
TGAGTCAGCGATGACTCGAGGCCTGCAGACATGCAAGCTTGGCACTGGCCGTCGTTTTACAACGTCGTGA
CTGGGAAAACCCTGGCGTTACCCAACTTAATCGCCTTGCAGCACATCCCCCTTTCGCCAGCTGGCGTAAT
AGCGAAGAGGCCCGCACCGATCGCCCTTCCCAACAGTTGCGCAGCCTGAATGGCGAATGGCGCTAGCATA
AAAATAAGAAGCCTGCATTTGCAGGCTTCTTATTTTTATGGCGCGCCGTTCTGAATCCTTAGCTAATGGT
TCAACAGGTAACTATGACGAAGATAGCACCCTGGAGCAACCAGGAAT
Features (pLannotate 1.2.2; 11 found; start..end, strand, type, name):
    293..826     +  CDS            GmR: gentamycin acetyltransferase; aacC1; confers resistance to gentamycin
   1152..1433    +  CDS            copR: COPR_STRAG - Protein predicted: Swiss-Prot protein existence level 4. Involved in copy control of plasmid pIP501. From Streptococcus agalactiae.
   2144..3631    +  CDS            repS: REPS_STRPY - Protein predicted: Swiss-Prot protein existence level 4. Essential for replication. From Streptococcus pyogenes.
   4368..4446    -  misc_RNA       tracrRNA: trans-activating CRISPR RNA for the Streptococcus pyogenes CRISPR/Cas9 system
   4569..5157    -  rep_origin     ori: high-copy-number ColE1/pMB1/pBR322/pUC origin of replication
   5333..5407    +  CDS            traI (fragment): TRAI6_ECOLX - Experimental evidence at protein level: Swiss-Prot protein existence level 1. The initiation process of transfer DNA synthesis requires the interaction of at least three plasmid-specific components (TraH, I, and J) at the transfer origin resulting in the assembly of a specialised nucleoprotein complex - the relaxosome. Site- and strand-specific cleavage at the transfer origin is dependent on TraI and TraJ. From Escherichia coli.
   5560..6180    -  CDS            tetR: TETR2_ECOLX - Experimental evidence at protein level: Swiss-Prot protein existence level 1. TetR is the repressor of the tetracycline resistance element; its N-terminal region forms a helix-turn-helix structure and binds DNA. Binding of tetracycline to TetR reduces the repressor affinity for the tetracycline resistance gene (tetA) promoter operator sites. From Escherichia coli.
   6290..6308    +  protein_bind   tet operator: bacterial operator O1 for the tetR and tetA genes tetracycline repressor TetR
   6373..10293   +  CDS            cas12a: CS12A_ACISB - Also known as cpf1 From Acidaminococcus sp. (strain BV3L6).
  10312..10339   +  misc_feature   MCS (fragment): pUC18/19 multiple cloning site
  10543..10697   +  CDS            lacZα (fragment): LacZα fragment of β-galactosidase; lacZ fragment
