[The description below was written by a language model from this plasmid's Addgene catalogue record and pLannotate feature annotations shown in this document.]
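Description:
pJC005.gent is a 10,827 bp empty-backbone CRISPR vector built for Cas12a-based genome editing of Enterococcus faecium. It is an E. coli/Gram-positive shuttle plasmid. A high-copy ColE1/pUC-type origin supports propagation in E. coli, while the repS replication gene and the copR copy-control gene, annotated by similarity to streptococcal pIP501-type plasmid proteins, presumably provide replication in the enterococcal host. Selection is by gentamicin, conferred by the aacC1 gentamicin acetyltransferase gene. A short traI fragment from a conjugative transfer region is also annotated, which may mark an adjacent transfer origin, though the record does not state that the plasmid is mobilisable.

The main payload is a full-length cas12a (cpf1) coding sequence, which the automated annotation matches to the Acidaminococcus sp. BV3L6 protein. It sits immediately downstream of a tet operator, with a divergently oriented tetR repressor gene. This layout points to tetracycline-responsive control of nuclease expression, in which TetR holds the promoter off until an inducer releases it, although the record does not name the promoter or the inducer. Downstream of cas12a are a fragment of the pUC18/19 multiple cloning site and a partial lacZα sequence, likely the region where users insert a target-specific crRNA and a homology repair template, but the catalogue fields do not describe the cloning scheme. No crRNA array or direct repeat is annotated. A short feature labelled as the S. pyogenes Cas9 tracrRNA also appears. Cas12a does not require a tracrRNA, so this may be a backbone remnant or an annotation artefact.

As supplied, the plasmid carries no targeting sequence and serves as the starting vector for building locus-specific editing constructs for E. faecium.
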