Addgene plasmid #182739: pJC005.gent
Purpose: (Empty Backbone) CRISPR-Cas12a genome editing of E. faecium
Depositing lab: James Collins. Depositing organization: University of Louisville. Publication: Rapid, Efficient, and Cost-Effective Gene Editing of Enterococcus faecium with CRISPR-Cas12a. Chua MJ, Collins J. Microbiol Spectr. 2022 Feb 2:e0242721. doi: 10.1128/spectrum.02427-21. PubMed 35107356.
Backbone
  Vector backbone: pJC005.gent
  Backbone size (bp): 10827
  Vector type: CRISPR
Growth in bacteria
  Bacterial resistance: Gentamicin, 10 μg/mL
  Growth temperature: 37°C
  Growth strain: DH5alpha
  Copy number: Unknown
Terms and licenses: Academic/Nonprofit Terms; Industry Terms: Not Available to Industry
How to cite: pJC005.gent was a gift from James Collins (Addgene plasmid # 182739 ; http://n2t.net/addgene:182739 ; RRID:Addgene_182739)
